Addgene plasmid #143330: TFORF2004
Purpose: Lentiviral vector for overexpressing transcription factor ORFs with unique 24-bp barcodes. Barcodes facilitate identification of transcription factors in pooled screens.
Depositing lab: Feng Zhang. Depositing organization: Broad Institute. Publication: A transcription factor atlas of directed differentiation. Joung J, Ma S, Tay T, Geiger-Schuller KR, Kirchgatterer PC, Verdine VK, Guo B, Arias-Garcia MA, Allen WE, Singh A, Kuksenko O, Abudayyeh OO, Gootenberg JS, Fu Z, Macrae RK, Buenrostro JD, Regev A, Zhang F. Cell. 2023 Jan 5;186(1):209-229.e26. doi: 10.1016/j.cell.2022.11.026. PubMed 36608654.
Backbone
  Vector backbone: pLX_TRC317
  Backbone manufacturer: Broad Institute Genetic Perturbation Platform
  Backbone size w/o insert (bp): 8264
  Vector type: Mammalian Expression, Lentiviral
  Selectable markers: Puromycin
Growth in bacteria
  Bacterial resistance: Ampicillin, 100 μg/mL
  Growth temperature: 37°C
  Growth strain: NEB Stable
  Copy number: High Copy
Gene/Insert
  Gene/Insert name: FOXD1
  Species: H. sapiens (human)
  Insert size (bp): 1499
  Entrez Gene: FOXD1 (a.k.a. FKHL8, FREAC4)
  Promoter: EF1a
  Cloning method: Unknown
  Sequencing primers: 5′ GGGTGGAGACTGAAGTTAGGCCAG; 3′ CACATAGCGTAAAAGGAGCAACATAG
Terms and licenses: Academic/Nonprofit Terms; Industry Terms: Not Available to Industry
Depositor comments: NM_004472,ENST00000615637 . The transcription factor ORF portion of this plasmid was synthesized by Genewiz. Please test multiple small colonies in case of plasmid recombination. To make this collection available in a timely manner, a portion of this collection was not fully sequenced by Addgene. If an Addgene verified full plasmid sequence is not available, please contact us prior to placing an order to request the full sequence.
How to cite: TFORF2004 was a gift from Feng Zhang (Addgene plasmid # 143330 ; http://n2t.net/addgene:143330 ; RRID:Addgene_143330)
