[The description below was written by a language model from this plasmid's Addgene catalogue record and pLannotate feature annotations shown in this document.]
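Description:
TFORF2004 is a third-generation-style, self-inactivating lentiviral expression plasmid built on the pLX_TRC317 backbone from the Broad Institute Genetic Perturbation Platform, carrying the human transcription factor FOXD1 (also known as FKHL8 or FREAC4). It is maintained in E. coli through a high-copy ColE1/pUC-type origin with ampicillin selection (AmpR). An f1 origin and remnants of a lac/lacZα cloning region flanked by T7 and T3 promoters are also present in the bacterial portion. The depositor notes that the plasmid can recombine, which is a common issue with LTR-containing vectors.

The viral cassette begins with an RSV promoter fused to a truncated HIV-1 5' LTR, which drives Tat-independent production of the genomic RNA. This is followed by the Ψ packaging signal with a gag fragment and by the RRE for Rev-dependent nuclear export. It ends in a ΔU3 3' LTR with a downstream SV40 polyadenylation signal.

Between the LTRs there are two expression units. An SV40 early promoter drives puromycin N-acetyltransferase for selection of transduced mammalian cells. After a cPPT/CTS element, a full EF-1α promoter drives the synthesized FOXD1 ORF, and a WPRE downstream enhances transcript expression. The record states that each construct in this collection carries a unique 24-bp barcode, but the feature table does not annotate it. The short U6 promoter fragment detected between the ORF and the WPRE probably reflects a partial sequence match rather than a functional Pol III unit.

The construct belongs to a barcoded transcription factor ORF library. It is intended for lentiviral overexpression of FOXD1, alone or in pooled screens where the barcode identifies the factor, as in directed differentiation studies.
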