Features (pLannotate 1.2.2; 31 found; start..end, strand, type, name):
      5..231     +  promoter       RSV promoter: Rous sarcoma virus enhancer/promoter
    232..412     +  LTR            5' LTR (truncated): truncated 5' long terminal repeat (LTR) from HIV-1
    459..584     +  misc_feature   HIV-1 Ψ: packaging signal of human immunodeficiency virus type 1
    568..931     +  CDS            HIV-1 gag (fragment): gag protein from human immunodeficiency virus 1; gag
   1077..1310    +  misc_feature   RRE: The Rev response element (RRE) of HIV-1 allows for Rev-dependent mRNA export from the nucleus to the cytoplasm.
   1687..1713    +  CDS            Rev (fragment): human immunodeficiency virus 1 (HIV-1) Rev protein; rev; enhances nuclear export of unspliced and incompletely spliced viral mRNAs
   1720..1743    +  promoter       SV40 promoter (fragment): SV40 early promoter
   1744..1815    +  promoter       SV40 promoter (fragment): SV40 enhancer and early promoter
   1839..1974    +  rep_origin     SV40 ori: SV40 origin of replication
   2020..2616    +  CDS            PuroR (fragment): puromycin N-acetyltransferase; pac from Streptomyces; confers resistance to puromycin
   2665..2782    +  misc_feature   cPPT/CTS: central polypurine tract and central termination sequence of HIV-1
   2847..2913    +  CDS            small t antigen (fragment): SV40 (simian virus 40) small t antigen
   2920..4098    +  promoter       EF-1α promoter: strong constitutive promoter for human elongation factor EF-1α
   4115..5509    +  CDS            FOXD1: FOXD1_HUMAN - Also known as FKHL8, FREAC4. Experimental evidence at protein level: Swiss-Prot protein existence level 1. Transcription factor involved in regulation of gene expression in a variety of processes, including formation of positional identity in the developing retina, regionalization of the optic chiasm, morphogenesis of the kidney, and neuralization of ectodermal cells (By similarity). Involved in transcriptional activation of PGF and C3 genes (PubMed:27805902). From Homo sapiens (Human).
   5525..5578    +  promoter       U6 promoter (fragment): RNA polymerase III promoter for human U6 snRNA
   5620..6208    +  misc_feature   WPRE: woodchuck hepatitis virus posttranscriptional regulatory element
   6259..6278    +  misc_feature   cPPT/CTS (fragment): central polypurine tract and central termination sequence of HIV-1
   6280..6513    +  LTR            3' LTR (ΔU3): self-inactivating 3' long terminal repeat (LTR) from HIV-1
   6591..6712    +  polyA_signal   SV40 poly(A) signal: SV40 polyadenylation signal
   6752..6887    +  rep_origin     SV40 ori: SV40 origin of replication
   6908..6926    -  promoter       T7 promoter: promoter for bacteriophage T7 RNA polymerase
   6934..7089    +  CDS            lacZα (fragment): LacZα fragment of β-galactosidase; lacZ fragment
   7094..7522    +  rep_origin     f1 ori (sequence partly withheld): f1 bacteriophage origin of replication; arrow indicates direction of (+) strand synthesis
   7575..7679    +  promoter       AmpR promoter: bla
   7680..8540    +  CDS            AmpR: β-lactamase; bla; confers resistance to ampicillin, carbenicillin, and related antibiotics
   8711..9299    +  rep_origin     ori: high-copy-number ColE1/pMB1/pBR322/pUC origin of replication
   9482..9574    +  CDS            lacI (fragment): lac repressor; lacI; The lac repressor binds to the lac operator to inhibit transcription in E. coli. This inhibition can be relieved by adding lactose or isopropyl-β-D-thiogalactopyranoside (IPTG).
   9587..9608    +  protein_bind   CAP binding site: CAP binding activates transcription in the presence of cAMP. E. coli catabolite activator protein
   9623..9653    +  promoter       lac promoter: promoter for the E. coli lac operon
   9661..9677    +  protein_bind   lac operator: The lac repressor binds to the lac operator to inhibit transcription in E. coli. This inhibition can be relieved by adding lactose or isopropyl-β-D-thiogalactopyranoside (IPTG). lac repressor encoded by lacI
   9722..9740    +  promoter       T3 promoter: promoter for bacteriophage T3 RNA polymerase
>Addgene plasmid #143330 | TFORF2004 | addgene full sequence | sequence record 400291 | Addgene NGS Result
TTAATGTAGTCTTATGCAATACTCTTGTAGTCTTGCAACATGGTAACGATGAGTTAGCAACATGCCTTAC
AAGGAGAGAAAAAGCACCGTGCATGCCGATTGGTGGAAGTAAGGTGGTACGATCGTGCCTTATTAGGAAG
GCAACAGACGGGTCTGACATGGATTGGACGAACCACTGAATTGCCGCATTGCAGAGATATTGTATTTAAG
TGCCTAGCTCGATACATAAACGGGTCTCTCTGGTTAGACCAGATCTGAGCCTGGGAGCTCTCTGGCTAAC
TAGGGAACCCACTGCTTAAGCCTCAATAAAGCTTGCCTTGAGTGCTTCAAGTAGTGTGTGCCCGTCTGTT
GTGTGACTCTGGTAACTAGAGATCCCTCAGACCCTTTTAGTCAGTGTGGAAAATCTCTAGCAGTGGCGCC
CGAACAGGGACTTGAAAGCGAAAGGGAAACCAGAGGAGCTCTCTCGACGCAGGACTCGGCTTGCTGAAGC
GCGCACGGCAAGAGGCGAGGGGCGGCGACTGGTGAGTACGCCAAAAATTTTGACTAGCGGAGGCTAGAAG
GAGAGAGATGGGTGCGAGAGCGTCAGTATTAAGCGGGGGAGAATTAGATCGCGATGGGAAAAAATTCGGT
TAAGGCCAGGGGGAAAGAAAAAATATAAATTAAAACATATAGTATGGGCAAGCAGGGAGCTAGAACGATT
CGCAGTTAATCCTGGCCTGTTAGAAACATCAGAAGGCTGTAGACAAATACTGGGACAGCTACAACCATCC
CTTCAGACAGGATCAGAAGAACTTAGATCATTATATAATACAGTAGCAACCCTCTATTGTGTGCATCAAA
GGATAGAGATAAAAGACACCAAGGAAGCTTTAGACAAGATAGAGGAAGAGCAAAACAAAAGTAAGACCAC
CGCACAGCAAGCGGCCGCTGATCTTCAGACCTGGAGGAGGAGATATGAGGGACAATTGGAGAAGTGAATT
ATATAAATATAAAGTAGTAAAAATTGAACCATTAGGAGTAGCACCCACCAAGGCAAAGAGAAGAGTGGTG
CAGAGAGAAAAAAGAGCAGTGGGAATAGGAGCTTTGTTCCTTGGGTTCTTGGGAGCAGCAGGAAGCACTA
TGGGCGCAGCGTCAATGACGCTGACGGTACAGGCCAGACAATTATTGTCTGGTATAGTGCAGCAGCAGAA
CAATTTGCTGAGGGCTATTGAGGCGCAACAGCATCTGTTGCAACTCACAGTCTGGGGCATCAAGCAGCTC
CAGGCAAGAATCCTGGCTGTGGAAAGATACCTAAAGGATCAACAGCTCCTGGGGATTTGGGGTTGCTCTG
GAAAACTCATTTGCACCACTGCTGTGCCTTGGAATGCTAGTTGGAGTAATAAATCTCTGGAACAGATTTG
GAATCACACGACCTGGATGGAGTGGGACAGAGAAATTAACAATTACACAAGCTTAATACACTCCTTAATT
GAAGAATCGCAAAACCAGCAAGAAAAGAATGAACAAGAATTATTGGAATTAGATAAATGGGCAAGTTTGT
GGAATTGGTTTAACATAACAAATTGGCTGTGGTATATAAAATTATTCATAATGATAGTAGGAGGCTTGGT
AGGTTTAAGAATAGTTTTTGCTGTACTTTCTATAGTGAATAGAGTTAGGCAGGGATATTCACCATTATCG
TTTCAGACCCACCTCCCAACCCCGAGGGGACCCATGCATTGCATCTCAATTAGTCAGCAACCAGGTGTGG
AAAGTCCCCAGGCTCCCCAGCAGGCAGAAGTATGCAAAGCATGCGTCTCAATTAGTCAGCAACCATAGTC
CCGCCCCTAACTCCGCCCATCCCGCCCCTAACTCCGCCCAGTTCCGCCCATTCTCCGCCCCATGGCTGAC
TAATTTTTTTTATTTATGCAGAGGCCGAGGCCGCCTCGGCCTCTGAGCTATTCCAGAAGTAGTGAGGAGG
CTTTTTTGGAGGCCTAGGCTTTTGCAAAAAGCTTTCTAGAGGTACCACCGGAGCTTACCATGACCGAGTA
CAAGCCCACGGTGCGCCTCGCCACCCGCGACGACGTCCCCAGGGCCGTACGCACCCTCGCCGCCGCGTTC
GCCGACTACCCCGCCACGCGCCACACCGTCGATCCGGACCGCCACATCGAGCGGGTCACCGAGCTGCAAG
AACTCTTCCTCACGCGCGTCGGGCTCGACATCGGCAAGGTGTGGGTCGCGGACGACGGCGCCGCCGTGGC
GGTCTGGACCACGCCGGAGAGCGTCGAAGCGGGGGCGGTGTTCGCCGAGATCGGCCCGCGCATGGCCGAG
TTGAGCGGTTCCCGGCTGGCCGCGCAGCAACAGATGGAAGGCCTCCTGGCGCCGCACCGGCCCAAGGAGC
CCGCGTGGTTCCTGGCCACCGTCGGCGTCTCGCCCGACCACCAGGGCAAGGGTCTGGGCAGCGCCGTCGT
GCTCCCCGGAGTGGAGGCGGCCGAGCGCGCCGGGGTGCCCGCCTTCCTGGAGACCTCCGCGCCCCGCAAC
CTCCCCTTCTACGAGCGGCTCGGCTTCACCGTCACCGCCGACGTCGAGGTGCCCGAAGGACCGCGCACCT
GGTGCATGACCCGCAAGCCCGGTGCCAGTTAACGAATTCTAGATCTTGAGACAAATGGCAGTATTCATCC
ACAATTTTAAAAGAAAAGGGGGGATTGGGGGGTACAGTGCAGGGGAAAGAATAGTAGACATAATAGCAAC
AGACATACAAACTAAAGAATTACAAAAACAAATTACAAAAATTCAAAATTTTCGGGTTTATTACAGGGAC
AGCAGAGATCCACTTTGGCGCCGGCTCGAGGCCTGCAGGTGCAAAGATGGATAAAGTTTTAAACAGAGAG
GAATCTTTGCAGCTAATGGACCTTCTAGGTCTTGAAAGGAGTGGGAATTGGCTCCGGTGCCCGTCAGTGG
GCAGAGCGCACATCGCCCACAGTCCCCGAGAAGTTGGGGGGAGGGGTCGGCAATTGAACCGGTGCCTAGA
GAAGGTGGCGCGGGGTAAACTGGGAAAGTGATGTCGTGTACTGGCTCCGCCTTTTTCCCGAGGGTGGGGG
AGAACCGTATATAAGTGCAGTAGTCGCCGTGAACGTTCTTTTTCGCAACGGGTTTGCCGCCAGAACACAG
GTAAGTGCCGTGTGTGGTTCCCGCGGGCCTGGCCTCTTTACGGGTTATGGCCCTTGCGTGCCTTGAATTA
CTTCCACCTGGCTGCAGTACGTGATTCTTGATCCCGAGCTTCGGGTTGGAAGTGGGTGGGAGAGTTCGAG
GCCTTGCGCTTAAGGAGCCCCTTCGCCTCGTGCTTGAGTTGAGGCCTGGCCTGGGCGCTGGGGCCGCCGC
GTGCGAATCTGGTGGCACCTTCGCGCCTGTCTCGCTGCTTTCGATAAGTCTCTAGCCATTTAAAATTTTT
GATGACCTGCTGCGACGCTTTTTTTCTGGCAAGATAGTCTTGTAAATGCGGGCCAAGATCTGCACACTGG
TATTTCGGTTTTTGGGGCCGCGGGCGGCGACGGGGCCCGTGCGTCCCAGCGCACATGTTCGGCGAGGCGG
GGCCTGCGAGCGCGGCCACCGAGAATCGGACGGGGGTAGTCTCAAGCTGGCCGGCCTGCTCTGGTGCCTG
GCCTCGCGCCGCCGTGTATCGCCCCGCCCTGGGCGGCAAGGCTGGCCCGGTCGGCACCAGTTGCGTGAGC
GGAAAGATGGCCGCTTCCCGGCCCTGCTGCAGGGAGCTCAAAATGGAGGACGCGGCGCTCGGGAGAGCGG
GCGGGTGAGTCACCCACACAAAGGAAAAGGGCCTTTCCGTCCTCAGCCGTCGCTTCATGTGACTCCACGG
AGTACCGGGCGCCGTCCAGGCACCTCGATTAGTTCTCGAGCTTTTGGAGTACGTCGTCTTTAGGTTGGGG
GGAGGGGTTTTATGCGATGGAGTTTCCCCACACTGAGTGGGTGGAGACTGAAGTTAGGCCAGCTTGGCAC
TTGATGTAATTCTCCTTGGAATTTGCCCTTTTTGAGTTTGGATCTTGGTTCATTCTCAAGCCTCAGACAG
TGGTTCAAAGTTTTTTTCTTCCATTTCAGGTGTCGTGAGGCTAGCACCGCCACCATGACCCTGAGCACTG
AGATGTCCGATGCCTCTGGCCTCGCCGAGGAAACAGACATCGACGTGGTGGGGGAGGGCGAGGACGAAGA
AGACGAGGAAGAGGAGGACGACGACGAGGGCGGCGGTGGCGGGCCCCGGCTGGCTGTCCCCGCGCAGCGG
CGGCGGCGGCGGCGCTCGTACGCCGGGGAGGACGAGCTGGAGGATCTGGAGGAGGAGGAGGACGACGATG
ACATCCTGCTGGCCCCGCCTGCTGGGGGCTCCCCGGCGCCCCCGGGCCCGGCCCCGGCGGCGGGGGCAGG
AGCCGGTGGGGGCGGCGGCGGCGGCGGCGCGGGCGGCGGCGGGAGCGCGGGTAGCGGCGCCAAGAACCCG
CTGGTGAAGCCGCCCTACTCGTATATCGCGCTCATCACTATGGCCATCCTGCAGAGCCCCAAGAAGCGGC
TGACGCTGAGCGAGATCTGTGAGTTCATCAGCGGCCGCTTCCCCTACTACCGGGAGAAGTTCCCCGCCTG
GCAGAACAGCATCCGCCACAACCTCTCGCTCAACGACTGCTTCGTCAAGATCCCCCGCGAGCCCGGCAAC
CCGGGCAAGGGCAACTACTGGACGCTGGACCCGGAGTCCGCCGACATGTTCGACAACGGCAGCTTCCTGC
GCCGGAGGAAGCGCTTCAAGCGGCAGCCGCTGCTCCCACCCAACGCCGCGGCCGCCGAGTCTCTGCTGCT
GCGCGGCGCGGGAGCCGCAGGGGGCGCGGGCGACCCGGCAGCCGCCGCCGCGCTCTTCCCGCCCGCGCCC
CCGCCGCCCCCGCATGCCTACGGCTACGGCCCCTACGGCTGCGGCTACGGCCTGCAGCTGCCGCCTTACG
CGCCGCCCTCGGCCCTCTTCGCCGCCGCAGCGGCCGCCGCCGCCGCCGCCGCCTTCCACCCGCACTCGCC
CCCGCCGCCCCCGCCACCGCACGGCGCGGCCGCCGAGCTGGCCCGGACCGCCTTCGGCTACCGGCCGCAC
CCGCTCGGCGCCGCCCTACCCGGCCCCCTGCCGGCCTCCGCGGCCAAGGCGGGCGGCCCGGGCGCCTCAG
CGCTGGCGCGCTCGCCCTTCTCCATCGAGAGCATCATCGGGGGCAGCTTGGGCCCGGCCGCCGCTGCCGC
CGCCGCCGCGCAGGCCGCCGCCGCCGCTCAGGCCTCGCCCTCGCCCTCGCCGGTGGCGGCGCCGCCAGCT
CCCGGATCCAGCGGAGGAGGCTGCGCGGCGCAGGCGGCCGTGGGCCCGGCGGCCGCGCTCACCCGATCCC
TCGTGGCCGCCGCGGCCGCCGCCGCCTCCTCAGTCTCCTCGTCCGCCGCCTTGGGGACTCTGCACCAAGG
GACTGCCCTGTCCAGTGTCGAGAACTTTACTGCTAGGATTTCCAATTGTTAGTAATGAACTAGTCCGTAA
CTTGAAAGTATTTCGATTTCTTGGCTTTATATATCTTGTGGAAAGGACGAAATGTTGCCGCCTGGGCTCG
TTTGACGCGTTAAGTCGACAATCAACCTCTGGATTACAAAATTTGTGAAAGATTGACTGGTATTCTTAAC
TATGTTGCTCCTTTTACGCTATGTGGATACGCTGCTTTAATGCCTTTGTATCATGCTATTGCTTCCCGTA
TGGCTTTCATTTTCTCCTCCTTGTATAAATCCTGGTTGCTGTCTCTTTATGAGGAGTTGTGGCCCGTTGT
CAGGCAACGTGGCGTGGTGTGCACTGTGTTTGCTGACGCAACCCCCACTGGTTGGGGCATTGCCACCACC
TGTCAGCTCCTTTCCGGGACTTTCGCTTTCCCCCTCCCTATTGCCACGGCGGAACTCATCGCCGCCTGCC
TTGCCCGCTGCTGGACAGGGGCTCGGCTGTTGGGCACTGACAATTCCGTGGTGTTGTCGGGGAAATCATC
GTCCTTTCCTTGGCTGCTCGCCTGTGTTGCCACCTGGATTCTGCGCGGGACGTCCTTCTGCTACGTCCCT
TCGGCCCTCAATCCAGCGGACCTTCCTTCCCGCGGCCTGCTGCCGGCTCTGCGGCCTCTTCCGCGTCTTC
GCCTTCGCCCTCAGACGAGTCGGATCTCCCTTTGGGCCGCCTCCCCGCGTCGACTTTAAGACCAATGACT
TACAAGGCAGCTGTAGATCTTAGCCACTTTTTAAAAGAAAAGGGGGGACTGGAAGGGCTAATTCACTCCC
AACGAAGACAAGATCTGCTTTTTGCTTGTACTGGGTCTCTCTGGTTAGACCAGATCTGAGCCTGGGAGCT
CTCTGGCTAACTAGGGAACCCACTGCTTAAGCCTCAATAAAGCTTGCCTTGAGTGCTTCAAGTAGTGTGT
GCCCGTCTGTTGTGTGACTCTGGTAACTAGAGATCCCTCAGACCCTTTTAGTCAGTGTGGAAAATCTCTA
GCAGTACGTATAGTAGTTCATGTCATCTTATTATTCAGTATTTATAACTTGCAAAGAAATGAATATCAGA
GAGTGAGAGGAACTTGTTTATTGCAGCTTATAATGGTTACAAATAAAGCAATAGCATCACAAATTTCACA
AATAAAGCATTTTTTTCACTGCATTCTAGTTGTGGTTTGTCCAAACTCATCAATGTATCTTATCATGTCT
GGCTCTAGCTATCCCGCCCCTAACTCCGCCCATCCCGCCCCTAACTCCGCCCAGTTCCGCCCATTCTCCG
CCCCATGGCTGACTAATTTTTTTTATTTATGCAGAGGCCGAGGCCGCCTCGGCCTCTGAGCTATTCCAGA
AGTAGTGAGGAGGCTTTTTTGGAGGCCTAGGGACGTACCCAATTCGCCCTATAGTGAGTCGTATTACGCG
CGCTCACTGGCCGTCGTTTTACAACGTCGTGACTGGGAAAACCCTGGCGTTACCCAACTTAATCGCCTTG
CAGCACATCCCCCTTTCGCCAGCTGGCGTAATAGCGAAGAGGCCCGCACCGATCGCCCTTCCCAACAGTT
GCGCAGCCTGAATGGCGAATGGG
[124 nt withheld, positions 7094-7217]
C
[91 nt withheld, positions 7219-7309]
A
[49 nt withheld, positions 7311-7359]
CCTTTGACGTTGGAGTCCACGTTCTTT
[37 nt withheld, positions 7387-7423]
ACCCTATCTCGGTCTATTCTTTTGATTTATAAGGGATTTTGCCGATTTCGGCCTATTGGTTAAAAAATGA
GCTGATTTAACAAAAATTTAACGCGAATTTTAACAAAATATTAACGCTTACAATTTAGGTGGCACTTTTC
GGGGAAATGTGCGCGGAACCCCTATTTGTTTATTTTTCTAAATACATTCAAATATGTATCCGCTCATGAG
ACAATAACCCTGATAAATGCTTCAATAATATTGAAAAAGGAAGAGTATGAGTATTCAACATTTCCGTGTC
GCCCTTATTCCCTTTTTTGCGGCATTTTGCCTTCCTGTTTTTGCTCACCCAGAAACGCTGGTGAAAGTAA
AAGATGCTGAAGATCAGTTGGGTGCACGAGTGGGTTACATCGAACTGGATCTCAACAGCGGTAAGATCCT
TGAGAGTTTTCGCCCCGAAGAACGTTTTCCAATGATGAGCACTTTTAAAGTTCTGCTATGTGGCGCGGTA
TTATCCCGTATTGACGCCGGGCAAGAGCAACTCGGTCGCCGCATACACTATTCTCAGAATGACTTGGTTG
AGTACTCACCAGTCACAGAAAAGCATCTTACGGATGGCATGACAGTAAGAGAATTATGCAGTGCTGCCAT
AACCATGAGTGATAACACTGCGGCCAACTTACTTCTGACAACGATCGGAGGACCGAAGGAGCTAACCGCT
TTTTTGCACAACATGGGGGATCATGTAACTCGCCTTGATCGTTGGGAACCGGAGCTGAATGAAGCCATAC
CAAACGACGAGCGTGACACCACGATGCCTGTAGCAATGGCAACAACGTTGCGCAAACTATTAACTGGCGA
ACTACTTACTCTAGCTTCCCGGCAACAATTAATAGACTGGATGGAGGCGGATAAAGTTGCAGGACCACTT
CTGCGCTCGGCCCTTCCGGCTGGCTGGTTTATTGCTGATAAATCTGGAGCCGGTGAGCGTGGGTCTCGCG
GTATCATTGCAGCACTGGGGCCAGATGGTAAGCCCTCCCGTATCGTAGTTATCTACACGACGGGGAGTCA
GGCAACTATGGATGAACGAAATAGACAGATCGCTGAGATAGGTGCCTCACTGATTAAGCATTGGTAACTG
TCAGACCAAGTTTACTCATATATACTTTAGATTGATTTAAAACTTCATTTTTAATTTAAAAGGATCTAGG
TGAAGATCCTTTTTGATAATCTCATGACCAAAATCCCTTAACGTGAGTTTTCGTTCCACTGAGCGTCAGA
CCCCGTAGAAAAGATCAAAGGATCTTCTTGAGATCCTTTTTTTCTGCGCGTAATCTGCTGCTTGCAAACA
AAAAAACCACCGCTACCAGCGGTGGTTTGTTTGCCGGATCAAGAGCTACCAACTCTTTTTCCGAAGGTAA
CTGGCTTCAGCAGAGCGCAGATACCAAATACTGTTCTTCTAGTGTAGCCGTAGTTAGGCCACCACTTCAA
GAACTCTGTAGCACCGCCTACATACCTCGCTCTGCTAATCCTGTTACCAGTGGCTGCTGCCAGTGGCGAT
AAGTCGTGTCTTACCGGGTTGGACTCAAGACGATAGTTACCGGATAAGGCGCAGCGGTCGGGCTGAACGG
GGGGTTCGTGCACACAGCCCAGCTTGGAGCGAACGACCTACACCGAACTGAGATACCTACAGCGTGAGCT
ATGAGAAAGCGCCACGCTTCCCGAAGGGAGAAAGGCGGACAGGTATCCGGTAAGCGGCAGGGTCGGAACA
GGAGAGCGCACGAGGGAGCTTCCAGGGGGAAACGCCTGGTATCTTTATAGTCCTGTCGGGTTTCGCCACC
TCTGACTTGAGCGTCGATTTTTGTGATGCTCGTCAGGGGGGCGGAGCCTATGGAAAAACGCCAGCAACGC
GGCCTTTTTACGGTTCCTGGCCTTTTGCTGGCCTTTTGCTCACATGTTCTTTCCTGCGTTATCCCCTGAT
TCTGTGGATAACCGTATTACCGCCTTTGAGTGAGCTGATACCGCTCGCCGCAGCCGAACGACCGAGCGCA
GCGAGTCAGTGAGCGAGGAAGCGGAAGAGCGCCCAATACGCAAACCGCCTCTCCCCGCGCGTTGGCCGAT
TCATTAATGCAGCTGGCACGACAGGTTTCCCGACTGGAAAGCGGGCAGTGAGCGCAACGCAATTAATGTG
AGTTAGCTCACTCATTAGGCACCCCAGGCTTTACACTTTATGCTTCCGGCTCGTATGTTGTGTGGAATTG
TGAGCGGATAACAATTTCACACAGGAAACAGCTATGACCATGATTACGCCAAGCGCGCAATTAACCCTCA
CTAAAGGGAACAAAAGCTGGAGCTGCAAGC
