>Addgene plasmid #143330 | TFORF2004 | depositor partial sequence | sequence record 282128 | Insert
ACCGCCACCATGACCCTGAGCACTGAGATGTCCGATGCCTCTGGCCTCGCCGAGGAAACAGACATCGACG
TGGTGGGGGAGGGCGAGGACGAAGAAGACGAGGAAGAGGAGGACGACGACGAGGGCGGCGGTGGCGGGCC
CCGGCTGGCTGTCCCCGCGCAGCGGCGGCGGCGGCGGCGCTCGTACGCCGGGGAGGACGAGCTGGAGGAT
CTGGAGGAGGAGGAGGACGACGATGACATCCTGCTGGCCCCGCCTGCTGGGGGCTCCCCGGCGCCCCCGG
GCCCGGCCCCGGCGGCGGGGGCAGGAGCCGGTGGGGGCGGCGGCGGCGGCGGCGCGGGCGGCGGCGGGAG
CGCGGGTAGCGGCGCCAAGAACCCGCTGGTGAAGCCGCCCTACTCGTATATCGCGCTCATCACTATGGCC
ATCCTGCAGAGCCCCAAGAAGCGGCTGACGCTGAGCGAGATCTGTGAGTTCATCAGCGGCCGCTTCCCCT
ACTACCGGGAGAAGTTCCCCGCCTGGCAGAACAGCATCCGCCACAACCTCTCGCTCAACGACTGCTTCGT
CAAGATCCCCCGCGAGCCCGGCAACCCGGGCAAGGGCAACTACTGGACGCTGGACCCGGAGTCCGCCGAC
ATGTTCGACAACGGCAGCTTCCTGCGCCGGAGGAAGCGCTTCAAGCGGCAGCCGCTGCTCCCACCCAACG
CCGCGGCCGCCGAGTCTCTGCTGCTGCGCGGCGCGGGAGCCGCAGGGGGCGCGGGCGACCCGGCAGCCGC
CGCCGCGCTCTTCCCGCCCGCGCCCCCGCCGCCCCCGCATGCCTACGGCTACGGCCCCTACGGCTGCGGC
TACGGCCTGCAGCTGCCGCCTTACGCGCCGCCCTCGGCCCTCTTCGCCGCCGCAGCGGCCGCCGCCGCCG
CCGCCGCCTTCCACCCGCACTCGCCCCCGCCGCCCCCGCCACCGCACGGCGCGGCCGCCGAGCTGGCCCG
GACCGCCTTCGGCTACCGGCCGCACCCGCTCGGCGCCGCCCTACCCGGCCCCCTGCCGGCCTCCGCGGCC
AAGGCGGGCGGCCCGGGCGCCTCAGCGCTGGCGCGCTCGCCCTTCTCCATCGAGAGCATCATCGGGGGCA
GCTTGGGCCCGGCCGCCGCTGCCGCCGCCGCCGCGCAGGCCGCCGCCGCCGCTCAGGCCTCGCCCTCGCC
CTCGCCGGTGGCGGCGCCGCCAGCTCCCGGATCCAGCGGAGGAGGCTGCGCGGCGCAGGCGGCCGTGGGC
CCGGCGGCCGCGCTCACCCGATCCCTCGTGGCCGCCGCGGCCGCCGCCGCCTCCTCAGTCTCCTCGTCCG
CCGCCTTGGGGACTCTGCACCAAGGGACTGCCCTGTCCAGTGTCGAGAACTTTACTGCTAGGATTTCCAA
TTGTTAGTAATGAACTAGTCCGTAACTTGAAAGTATTTCGATTTCTTGGCTTTATATATCTTGTGGAAAG
GACGAAATGTTGCCGCCTGGGCTCGTTTG
