>Addgene plasmid #143330 | TFORF2004 | depositor partial sequence | sequence record 282129 | Barcode
AATGTTGCCGCCTGGGCTCGTTTG
